>Addgene plasmid #154915 | pMXS-IRES-BLAST co hPHGDH | addgene full sequence | sequence record 308771 | Addgene NGS Result
CCCGAAAAGTGCCACCTGCATAATGAAAGACCCCACCTGTAGGTTTGGCAAGCTAGCTTAAGTAACGCCA
TTTTGCAAGGCATGGAAAAATACATAACTGAGAATAGAAAAGTTCAGATCAAGGTCAGGAACAGATGGAA
CAGCTGAATATGGGCCAAACAGGATATCTGTGGTAAGCAGTTCCTGCCCCGGCTCAGGGCCAAGAACAGA
TGGAACAGCTGAATATGGGCCAAACAGGATATCTGTGGTAAGCAGTTCCTGCCCCGGCTCAGGGCCAAGA
ACAGATGGTCCCCAGATGCGGTCCAGCCCTCAGCAGTTTCTAGAGAACCATCAGATGTTTCCAGGGTGCC
CCAAGGACCTGAAATGACCCTGTGCCTTATTTGAACTAACCAATCAGTTCGCTTCTCGCTTCTGTTCGCG
CGCTTCTGCTCCCCGAGCTCAATAAAAGAGCCCACAACCCCTCACTCGGCGCGCCAGTCCTCCGATTGAC
TGAGTCGCCCGGGTACCCGTGTATCCAATAAACCCTCTTGCAGTTGCATCCGACTTGTGGTCTCGCTGTT
CCTTGGGAGGGTCTCCTCTGAGTGATTGACTACCCGTCAGCGGGGGTCTTTCATTTGGGGGCTCGTCCGG
GATCGGGAGACCCCTGCCCAGGGACCACCGACCCACCACCGGGAGGTAAGCTGGCCAGCAACTTATCTGT
GTCTGTCCGATTGTCTAGTGTCTATGACTGATTTTATGCGCCTGCGTCGGTACTAGTTAGCTAACTAGCT
CTGTATCTGGCGGACCCGTGGTGGAACTGACGAGTTCGGAACACCCGGCCGCAACCCTGGGAGACGTCCC
AGGGACTTCGGGGGCCGTTTTTGTGGCCCGACCTGAGTCCAAAAATCCCGATCGTTTTGGACTCTTTGGT
GCACCCCCCTAATAGGAGGGATATGTGGTTCTGGTAGGAGACGAGAACCTAAAACAGTTCCCGCCTCCGT
CTGAATTTTTGCTTTCGGTTTGGGACCGAAGCCGCGCCGCGCGTCTTGTCTGCTGCAGCATCGTTCTGTG
TTGTCTCTGTCTGACTGTGTTTCTGTATTTGTCTGAAAATTAGGGCCAGACTGTTACCACTCCCTTAAGT
TTGACCTTAGGTCACTGGAAAGATGTCGAGCGGATCGCTCACAACCAGTCGGTAGATGTCAAGAAGAGAC
GTTGGGTTACCTTCTGCTCTGCAGAATGGCCAACCTTTAACGTCGGATGGCCGCGAGACGGCACCTTTAA
CCGAGACCTCATCACCCAGGTTAAGATCAAGGTCTTTTCACCTGGCCCGCATGGACACCCAGACCAGGTC
CCCTACATCGTGACCTGGGAAGCCTTGGCTTTTGACCCCCCTCCCTGGGTCAAGCCCTTTGTACACCCTA
AGCCTCCGCCTCCTCTTCCTCCATCCGCCCCGTCTCTCCCCCTTGAACCTCCTCGTTCGACCCCGCCTCG
ATCCTCCCTTTATCCAGCCCTCACTCCTTCTCTAGGCGCCCCCATATGGCCATATGAGATCTTATATGGG
GCACCCCCGCCCCTTGTAAACTTCCCTGACCCTGACATGACAAGAGTTACTAACAGCCCCTCTCTCCAAG
CTCACTTACAGGCTCTCTACTTAGTCCAGCACGAAGTCTGGAGACCTCTGGCGGCAGCCTACCAAGAACA
ACTGGACCGACCGGTGGTACCTCACCCTTACCGAGTCGGCGACACAGTGTGGGTCCGCCGACACCAGACT
AAGAACCTAGAACCTCGCTGGAAAGGACCTTACACAGTCCTGCTGACCACCCCCACCGCCCTCAAAGTAG
ACGGCATCGCAGCTTGGATACACGCCGCCCACGTGAAGGCTGCCGACCCCGGGGGTGGACCATCCTCTAG
ACTGCCGGATCTAGCTAGTTAATTAAGGATCCCAGTGTGGTGGTACGGGAATTCAAGCTTACCATGGCCT
TTGCAAATCTCAGAAAGGTGCTTATCAGCGACTCTCTTGACCCATGCTGCCGCAAAATACTGCAGGATGG
AGGATTGCAGGTGGTAGAAAAGCAAAACCTCAGTAAAGAAGAGCTGATAGCAGAGCTTCAAGACTGCGAG
GGGCTGATTGTAAGGAGCGCGACGAAGGTAACTGCCGATGTTATCAACGCTGCGGAAAAACTCCAGGTAG
TTGGTCGGGCGGGAACTGGGGTTGATAACGTGGATCTTGAGGCAGCGACACGGAAAGGAATCCTTGTGAT
GAACACACCTAACGGCAATAGCCTTTCCGCTGCGGAACTTACCTGTGGCATGATCATGTGTCTCGCGAGG
CAAATACCCCAGGCTACGGCGAGTATGAAAGATGGTAAATGGGAGCGGAAGAAATTCATGGGAACTGAAC
TTAACGGTAAAACTCTTGGAATCCTGGGACTGGGGCGGATCGGCCGCGAGGTTGCAACCAGAATGCAGTC
ATTTGGGATGAAGACGATCGGCTATGACCCCATCATCTCTCCTGAGGTATCCGCATCATTCGGGGTTCAA
CAACTGCCCCTGGAGGAAATTTGGCCCCTTTGCGATTTCATCACCGTCCATACCCCTTTGCTCCCGAGCA
CAACTGGATTGCTTAACGACAATACGTTTGCGCAGTGCAAAAAGGGCGTACGGGTTGTGAACTGCGCTAG
AGGGGGCATTGTAGACGAGGGCGCTTTGCTGCGAGCTTTGCAGAGTGGACAATGCGCTGGTGCCGCCCTG
GATGTATTCACTGAGGAACCGCCCAGAGACAGGGCGTTGGTAGACCATGAAAATGTCATTAGCTGTCCAC
ATTTGGGGGCCAGCACGAAAGAGGCGCAGAGCCGATGCGGCGAAGAGATTGCGGTGCAATTCGTCGACAT
GGTCAAAGGAAAAAGTTTGACGGGCGTAGTGAACGCGCAGGCATTGACCTCTGCGTTCTCTCCACACACC
AAGCCGTGGATAGGGCTGGCCGAAGCCCTCGGAACGCTCATGCGAGCTTGGGCAGGTAGCCCGAAAGGTA
CTATACAGGTAATCACACAAGGTACTTCCCTCAAAAATGCCGGTAACTGCTTGTCTCCTGCTGTAATAGT
CGGATTGCTCAAGGAAGCAAGTAAGCAAGCGGACGTAAACCTGGTAAACGCCAAACTTCTCGTAAAAGAA
GCCGGACTCAATGTCACAACATCTCATTCCCCGGCAGCTCCGGGGGAGCAGGGATTCGGCGAATGTCTTC
TTGCGGTAGCTCTGGCAGGCGCTCCTTATCAAGCTGTAGGATTGGTTCAGGGAACAACTCCAGTCCTCCA
GGGACTCAATGGTGCGGTATTCAGACCCGAGGTCCCCTTGAGAAGGGATTTGCCGCTCCTTCTTTTTCGC
ACTCAGACGAGCGATCCTGCTATGCTCCCTACAATGATTGGCCTGCTCGCAGAGGCAGGCGTTAGATTGC
TTAGTTATCAAACCTCACTGGTTTCAGATGGGGAGACATGGCATGTCATGGGTATCAGTTCTCTGCTCCC
GTCACTCGAAGCGTGGAAGCAGCACGTTACGGAGGCCTTCCAATTCCATTTCTAAATCGATCTCGAGGGC
CGGCGCGCCGCGGCCGCTACGTAAATTCCGCCCCCCTAACGTTACTGGCCGAAGCCGCTTGGAATAAGGC
CGGTGTGCGTTTGTCTATATGTTATTTTCCACCATATTGCCGTCTTTTGGCAATGTGAGGGCCCGGAAAC
CTGGCCCTGTCTTCTTGACGAGCATTCCTAGGGGTCTTTCCCCTCTCGCCAAAGGAATGCAAGGTCTGTT
GAATGTCGTGAAGGAAGCAGTTCCTCTGGAAGCTTCTTGAAGACAAACAACGTCTGTAGCGACCCTTTGC
AGGCAGCGGAACCCCCCACCTGGCGACAGGTGCCTCTGCGGCCAAAAGCCACGTGTATAAGATACACCTG
CAAAGGCGGCACAACCCCAGTGCCACGTTGTGAGTTGGATAGTTGTGGAAAGAGTCAAATGGCTCTCCTC
AAGCGTATTCAACAAGGGGCTGAAGGATGCCCAGAAGGTACCCCATTGTATGGGATCTGATCTGGGGCCT
CGGTGCACATGCTTTACATGTGTTTAGTCGAGGTTAAAAAAACGTCTAGGCCCCCCGAACCACGGGGACG
TGGTTTTCCTTTGAAAAACACGATGATAATATGGCCACAACCATGGTTCCTTTGTCTCAAGAAGAATCCA
CCCTCATTGAAAGAGCAACGGCTACAATCAACAGCATCCCCATCTCTGAAGACTACAGCGTCGCCAGCGC
AGCTCTCTCTAGCGACGGCCGCATCTTCACTGGTGTCAATGTATATCATTTTACTGGGGGACCTTGTGCA
GAACTCGTGGTGCTGGGCACTGCTGCTGCTGCGGCAGCTGGCAACCTGACTTGTATCGTCGCGATCGGAA
ATGAGAACAGGGGCATCTTGAGCCCCTGCGGACGGTGCCGACAGGTGCTTCTCGATCTGCATCCTGGGAT
CAAAGCCATAGTGAAGGACAGTGATGGACAGCCGACGGCAGTTGGGATTCGTGAATTGCTGCCCTCTGGT
TATGTGTGGGAGGGCTAAGTCGACGATAAAATAAAAGATTTTATTTAGTCTCCAGAAAAAGGGGGGAATG
AAAGACCCCACCTGTAGGTTTGGCAAGCTAGCTTAAGTAACGCCATTTTGCAAGGCATGGAAAAATACAT
AACTGAGAATAGAGAAGTTCAGATCAAGGTCAGGAACAGATGGAACAGCTGAATATGGGCCAAACAGGAT
ATCTGTGGTAAGCAGTTCCTGCCCCGGCTCAGGGCCAAGAACAGATGGAACAGCTGAATATGGGCCAAAC
AGGATATCTGTGGTAAGCAGTTCCTGCCCCGGCTCAGGGCCAAGAACAGATGGTCCCCAGATGCGGTCCA
GCCCTCAGCAGTTTCTAGAGAACCATCAGATGTTTCCAGGGTGCCCCAAGGACCTGAAATGACCCTGTGC
CTTATTTGAACTAACCAATCAGTTCGCTTCTCGCTTCTGTTCGCGCGCTTCTGCTCCCCGAGCTCAATAA
AAGAGCCCACAACCCCTCACTCGGGGCGCCAGTCCTCCGATTGACTGAGTCGCCCGGGTACCCGTGTATC
CAATAAACCCTCTTGCAGTTGCATCCGACTTGTGGTCTCGCTGTTCCTTGGGAGGGTCTCCTCTGAGTGA
TTGACTACCCGTCAGCGGGGGTCTTTCACATGCAGCATGTATCAAAATTAATTTGGTTTTTTTTCTTAAG
TATTTACATTAAATGGCCATAGTTGCATTAATGAATCGGCCAACGCGCGGGGAGAGGCGGTTTGCGTATT
GGGCGCTCTTCCGCTTCCTCGCTCACTGACTCGCTGCGCTCGGTCGTTCGGCTGCGGCGAGCGGTATCAG
CTCACTCAAAGGCGGTAATACGGTTATCCACAGAATCAGGGGATAACGCAGGAAAGAACATGTGAGCAAA
AGGCCAGCAAAAGGCCAGGAACCGTAAAAAGGCCGCGTTGCTGGCGTTTTTCCATAGGCTCCGCCCCCCT
GACGAGCATCACAAAAATCGACGCTCAAGTCAGAGGTGGCGAAACCCGACAGGACTATAAAGATACCAGG
CGTTTCCCCCTGGAAGCTCCCTCGTGCGCTCTCCTGTTCCGACCCTGCCGCTTACCGGATACCTGTCCGC
CTTTCTCCCTTCGGGAAGCGTGGCGCTTTCTCATAGCTCACGCTGTAGGTATCTCAGTTCGGTGTAGGTC
GTTCGCTCCAAGCTGGGCTGTGTGCACGAACCCCCCGTTCAGCCCGACCGCTGCGCCTTATCCGGTAACT
ATCGTCTTGAGTCCAACCCGGTAAGACACGACTTATCGCCACTGGCAGCAGCCACTGGTAACAGGATTAG
CAGAGCGAGGTATGTAGGCGGTGCTACAGAGTTCTTGAAGTGGTGGCCTAACTACGGCTACACTAGAAGA
ACAGTATTTGGTATCTGCGCTCTGCTGAAGCCAGTTACCTTCGGAAAAAGAGTTGGTAGCTCTTGATCCG
GCAAACAAACCACCGCTGGTAGCGGTGGTTTTTTTGTTTGCAAGCAGCAGATTACGCGCAGAAAAAAAGG
ATCTCAAGAAGATCCTTTGATCTTTTCTACGGGGTCTGACGCTCAGTGGAACGAAAACTCACGTTAAGGG
ATTTTGGTCATGAGATTATCAAAAAGGATCTTCACCTAGATCCTTTTGCGGCCGGCCGCAAATCAATCTA
AAGTATATATGAGTAAACTTGGTCTGACAGTTACCAATGCTTAATCAGTGAGGCACCTATCTCAGCGATC
TGTCTATTTCGTTCATCCATAGTTGCCTGACTCCCCGTCGTGTAGATAACTACGATACGGGAGGGCTTAC
CATCTGGCCCCAGTGCTGCAATGATACCGCGAGACCCACGCTCACCGGCTCCAGATTTATCAGCAATAAA
CCAGCCAGCCGGAAGGGCCGAGCGCAGAAGTGGTCCTGCAACTTTATCCGCCTCCATCCAGTCTATTAAT
TGTTGCCGGGAAGCTAGAGTAAGTAGTTCGCCAGTTAATAGTTTGCGCAACGTTGTTGCCATTGCTACAG
GCATCGTGGTGTCACGCTCGTCGTTTGGTATGGCTTCATTCAGCTCCGGTTCCCAACGATCAAGGCGAGT
TACATGATCCCCCATGTTGTGCAAAAAAGCGGTTAGCTCCTTCGGTCCTCCGATCGTTGTCAGAAGTAAG
TTGGCCGCAGTGTTATCACTCATGGTTATGGCAGCACTGCATAATTCTCTTACTGTCATGCCATCCGTAA
GATGCTTTTCTGTGACTGGTGAGTACTCAACCAAGTCATTCTGAGAATAGTGTATGCGGCGACCGAGTTG
CTCTTGCCCGGCGTCAATACGGGATAATACCGCGCCACATAGCAGAACTTTAAAAGTGCTCATCATTGGA
AAACGTTCTTCGGGGCGAAAACTCTCAAGGATCTTACCGCTGTTGAGATCCAGTTCGATGTAACCCACTC
GTGCACCCAACTGATCTTCAGCATCTTTTACTTTCACCAGCGTTTCTGGGTGAGCAAAAACAGGAAGGCA
AAATGCCGCAAAAAAGGGAATAAGGGCGACACGGAAATGTTGAATACTCATACTCTTCCTTTTTCAATAT
TATTGAAGCATTTATCAGGGTTATTGTCTCATGAGCGGATACATATTTGAATGTATTTAGAAAAATAAAC
AAATAGGGGTTCCGCGCACATTTC
Features (pLannotate 1.2.2; 14 found; start..end, strand, type, name):
     22..615     +  LTR            LTR: long terminal repeat from Moloney murine leukemia virus
    678..877     +  misc_feature   MMLV Ψ: packaging signal of Moloney murine leukemia virus (MMLV)
    929..1017    +  misc_feature   MESV Ψ (fragment): packaging signal of murine embryonic stem cell virus
   1094..1510    +  CDS            gag (truncated): truncated Moloney murine leukemia virus (MMLV) gag gene lacking the start codon
   1520..1894    +  misc_feature   pol region: Moloney murine leukemia virus (MMLV) pol region containing the splice acceptor site
   1954..3552    +  CDS            PHGDH: SERA_HUMAN - Also known as PGDH3. Experimental evidence at protein level: Swiss-Prot protein existence level 1. Catalyzes the reversible oxidation of 3-phospho-D-glycerate to 3-phosphonooxypyruvate, the first step of the phosphorylated L- serine biosynthesis pathway. Also catalyzes the reversible oxidation of 2-hydroxyglutarate to 2-oxoglutarate and the reversible oxidation of (S)-malate to oxaloacetate. From Homo sapiens (Human).
   3697..4159    +  misc_feature   IRES: internal ribosome entry site (IRES) of the encephalomyocarditis virus (EMCV)
   4179..4568    +  CDS            BSD: blasticidin S deaminase; Aspergillus terreus BSD; confers resistance to blasticidin
   4617..4738    +  LTR            3' LTR (ΔU3) (fragment): self-inactivating 3' long terminal repeat (LTR) from Moloney murine leukemia virus
   4739..5208    +  LTR            LTR: long terminal repeat from Moloney murine leukemia virus
   5274..5326    -  CDS            lacI (fragment): lac repressor; lacI; The lac repressor binds to the lac operator to inhibit transcription in E. coli. This inhibition can be relieved by adding lactose or isopropyl-β-D-thiogalactopyranoside (IPTG).
   5509..6097    -  rep_origin     ori: high-copy-number ColE1/pMB1/pBR322/pUC origin of replication
   6261..7121    -  CDS            AmpR: β-lactamase; bla; confers resistance to ampicillin, carbenicillin, and related antibiotics
   7122..7226    -  promoter       AmpR promoter: bla
