[The description below was written by a language model from this plasmid's Addgene catalogue record and pLannotate feature annotations shown in this document.]
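Description:
pMXS-IRES-BLAST co hPHGDH is a Moloney murine leukemia virus-based retroviral expression vector, about 7.2 kb in total, built on the pMXS-IRES-blast backbone for stable delivery of a gene into mammalian cells. In bacteria it is maintained through a high-copy ColE1/pUC-type origin and selected with ampicillin via the β-lactamase gene and its native promoter. A short lacI fragment annotated next to the origin appears to be a backbone remnant with no functional role.

The proviral region is bounded by MMLV long terminal repeats. No separate internal promoter is annotated, so transcription of the payload is presumably driven by the 5′ LTR, as is usual for this vector family. Downstream of the 5′ LTR lie the MMLV packaging signal (with a fragment matching the MESV Ψ), a truncated gag lacking its start codon, and a pol segment containing the splice acceptor. Together these elements promote efficient encapsidation of the genomic RNA without producing viral proteins, so packaging functions must be supplied in trans. The insert, cloned between retained EcoRI and XhoI sites, is a roughly 1.6 kb synthetic open reading frame encoding human phosphoglycerate dehydrogenase (PHGDH), codon optimized for human cells. No epitope tag is annotated. PHGDH catalyzes the oxidation of 3-phosphoglycerate, the first step of the phosphorylated serine biosynthesis pathway. An EMCV IRES follows the insert and allows translation of blasticidin S deaminase from the same transcript, linking blasticidin resistance to PHGDH expression. The 3′ LTR is annotated partly as a ΔU3 fragment and partly as a standard MMLV LTR, so the record does not clearly indicate a self-inactivating design.

The stated purpose is simply expression of codon-optimized human PHGDH, for which transduced cell populations can be selected with blasticidin.
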