Addgene plasmid #154915: pMXS-IRES-BLAST co hPHGDH
Purpose: Express codon optimized human PHGDH
Depositing lab: Richard Possemato. Depositing organization: NYU Grossman School of Medicine. Publication: Richard Possemato Lab plasmids. Richard Possemato. Richard Possemato Lab plasmids PubMed 32446203.
Backbone
  Vector backbone: pMXS-IRES-blast
  Backbone size w/o insert (bp): 5600
  Total vector size (bp): 7200
  Vector type: Mammalian Expression, Retroviral
  Selectable markers: Blasticidin
Growth in bacteria
  Bacterial resistance: Ampicillin, 100 μg/mL
  Growth temperature: 37°C
  Growth strain: NEB Stable
  Copy number: High Copy
Gene/Insert
  Gene/Insert name: PHGDH, codon optimized (alt name: Phosphoglycerate dehydrogenase)
  Species: H. sapiens (human), Synthetic
  Insert size (bp): 1600
  Mutation: Codon optimized for expression in human cells
  Entrez Gene: PHGDH (a.k.a. 3-PGDH, 3PGDH, HEL-S-113, NLS, NLS1, PDG, PGAD, PGD, PGDH, PHGDHD, SERA)
  Cloning method: Restriction Enzyme; 5′ cloning site EcoRI (not destroyed); 3′ cloning site XhoI (not destroyed)
  Sequencing primers: 5′ AGTAGACGGCATCGCAGCTTGGATA; 3′ CGGCCTTATTCCAAGCGGCTTCG
Terms and licenses: Academic/Nonprofit Terms; Industry Terms: Not Available to Industry
How to cite: pMXS-IRES-BLAST co hPHGDH was a gift from Richard Possemato (Addgene plasmid # 154915 ; http://n2t.net/addgene:154915 ; RRID:Addgene_154915)
